>Addgene plasmid #197520 | pEPSW0CM0027 | addgene full sequence | sequence record 387299 | Addgene NGS Result
CCCTGCAGTCCGGCAAAAAAGGGCAAGGTGTCACCACCCTGCCCTTTTTCTTTAAAACCGAAAAGATTAC
TTCGCGTTATGCAGGCTTCCTCGCTCACTGACTCGCTGCGCTCGGTCGTTCGGCTGCGGCGAGCGGTATC
AGCTCACTCAAAGGCGGTAATACGGTTATCCACAGAATCAGGGGATAACGCAGGAAAGAACATGTGAGCA
AAAGGCCAGCAAAAGGCCAGGAACCGTAAAAAGGCCGCGTTGCTGGCGTTTTTCCACAGGCTCCGCCCCC
CTGACGAGCATCACAAAAATCGACGCTCAAGTCAGAGGTGGCGAAACCCGACAGGACTATAAAGATACCA
GGCGTTTCCCCCTGGAAGCTCCCTCGTGCGCTCTCCTGTTCCGACCCTGCCGCTTACCGGATACCTGTCC
GCCTTTCTCCCTTCGGGAAGCGTGGCGCTTTCTCATAGCTCACGCTGTAGGTATCTCAGTTCGGTGTAGG
TCGTTCGCTCCAAGCTGGGCTGTGTGCACGAACCCCCCGTTCAGCCCGACCGCTGCGCCTTATCCGGTAA
CTATCGTCTTGAGTCCAACCCGGTAAGACACGACTTATCGCCACTGGCAGCAGCCACTGGTAACAGGATT
AGCAGAGCGAGGTATGTAGGCGGTGCTACAGAGTTCTTGAAGTGGTGGCCTAACTACGGCTACACTAGAA
GAACAGTATTTGGTATCTGCGCTCTGCTGAAGCCAGTTACCTTCGGAAAAAGAGTTGGTAGCTCTTGATC
CGGCAAACAAACCACCGCTGGTAGCGGTGGTTTTTTTGTTTGCAAGCAGCAGATTACGCGCAGAAAAAAA
GGATCTCAAGAAGATCCTTTGATCTTTTCTACGGGGTCTGACGCTCAGTGGAACGAAAACTCACGTTAAG
GGATTTTGGTCATGAGATTATCAAAAAGGATCTTCACCTAGATCCTTTTAAATTAAAAATGAAGTTTTAA
ATCAATCTAAAGTATATATGAGTAAACTTGGTCTGACAGCTCGAGGCTTGGATTCTCACCAATAAAAAAC
GCCCGGCGGCAACCGAGCGTTCTGAACAAATCCAGATGGAGTTCTGAGGTCATTACTGGATCTATCAACA
GGAGTCCAAGCGAGCTCGATATCAAATTACGCCCCGCCCTGCCACTCATCGCAGTACTGTTGTAATTCAT
TAAGCATTCTGCCGACATGGAAGCCATCACAAACGGCATGATGAACCTGAATCGCCAGCGGCATCAGCAC
CTTGTCGCCTTGCGTATAATATTTGCCCATGGTGAAAACGGGGGCGAAGAAGTTGTCCATATTGGCCACG
TTTAAATCAAAACTGGTGAAACTCACCCAGGGATTGGCTGAGACGAAAAACATATTCTCAATAAACCCTT
TAGGGAAATAGGCCAGGTTTTCACCGTAACACGCCACATCTTGCGAATATATGTGTAGAAACTGCCGGAA
ATCGTCGTGGTATTCACTCCAGAGCGATGAAAACGTTTCAGTTTGCTCATGGAAAACGGTGTAACAAGGG
TGAACACTATCCCATATCACCAGCTCACCGTCTTTCATTGCCATACGAAATTCCGGATGAGCATTCATCA
GGCGGGCAAGAATGTGAATAAAGGCCGGATAAAACTTGTGCTTATTTTTCTTTACGGTCTTTAAAAAGGC
CGTAATATCCAGCTGAACGGTCTGGTTATAGGTACATTGAGCAACTGACTGAAATGCCTCAAAATGTTCT
TTACGATGCCATTGGGATATATCAACGGTGGTATATCCAGTGATTTTTTTCTCCATTTTAGCTTCCTTAG
CTCCTGAAAATCTCGATAACTCAAAAAATACGCCCGGTAGTGATCTTATTTCATTATGGTGAAAGTTGGA
ACCTCTTACGTGCCCGATCAACTCGAGTGCCACCTGACGTCTAAGAAACCATTATTATCATGACATTAAC
CTATAAAAATAGGCGTATCACGAGGCAGAATTTCAGATAAAAAAAATCCTTAGCTTTCGCTAAGGATGAT
TTCTGGAATTCGGTCTCAAAGCTCACAAGCACATCATAGTTTCCTCTGAGCTTTCGCATGAGCTCCCAAA
GTTAAAAGTCACGTCATGTACTGAGAGCCTCAGTGTGTTCGCTTTTGCTGCAGACGTGTCGAGGCATTCG
CTGAGGTCAGCATCGCATGAGACGGACACCCATTCTCTATCGTCGTCTAGATACTTGAGCTCAAAGGCTG
CCGTTTCGAGCTTCAGCCTTTTGGCCACTTGCTGCTTAAGTTCCGTAATGCTTACCGACTCTGGTGAGAT
CTTGAACCTGATGATGTCTTCTCTGTACGTTGCCTTTATACTCACGAGCTTATGTTGGAGAATTGTTGGA
GAAGCTGTATCTTGGCAGGTTAAGTGTGCCCAAAAATTTGTCATGTTTTTAGAGCTACTATCCGAATCGT
CCAAGGCCACTTGTCTGGATGGTTCTTGGTTGTGTGTAGGAAGCCGAAAACGCGTCTCGCAAATAGGATT
CACTTTGCAAGAAGCACGCGATGTTGATGAACCTGCACTGTCTTCTGCATCTCTGTTTTCGATTTTGACA
TCTTGGAGATTACTTAGGGGAGATGTAGAAGTTGGAGGGCAGTTCTTTGCTAATTGGATATCGATTGGAG
GGATTTGGTGAGGCCAAGGGCGAGGAGAGAGGGACGTCAAGTTGAGTGATCCATCAGCACCTTGAACCGA
GTCTATAACATGTTTAAGTCGTGTGAGAGATCGGTTCACCTTGTTGATTTTTCGAGATGGCCACCGTGAG
ATCCCGTGTTGTCGGCAAATGCGTTTCATTGTTGTTGGGCAAACTCCGAGGCTCTTTGCTGCATCTTTTA
GACTACCAGCAAAATATTGTTGAAGCACTTCTAGACTGATCGTTTTCTCTGTTTTCCCACGCTTCCTTTC
TGATTTTTTCACTGTTTTGGCCTCTGGTATAGGATCAAGCGTTTGGAACCTCTCAACCCCATCATCAACT
TCATTATTCTCCATAAAGTCAGAGTTTAAGCTCACCTTCTGTTCGGGTGCGTTGAGCTCAAGGTAATCCT
TAGAGATTTGTGCTGGATGATGTATCCTGATTGGTTCAAGTTTCGAGTAAACCATTCCGTCCTCCGAAGC
TTCCACGACTTCAAGAGACATGTTGTTTTCACAGAGTTCAGTTTCAGAGACAACCTTGAGACTCGAATAG
TGCTGCTTCATTGTCTGAAGCAGAGAACCCAATAGACAATCTTGCTCACTCTTGTCTGTGATGGCTGGAG
GAAGAAAGAATTCAAGAACGTACTCATCATCCCCTGTATATGTGCTCTTTAAGCAGACCGCGAAACAGCT
CGTCAACTTGAACATCCGTGCATAGTGTACTAATGGGTAGTCGGTTTTGCAGAACCGAGTAACATCTCTA
CAGAAGCATAGATTTCCAGACTGAAACGCCCTCCCAGCAACACCTTGTCCCTTCTGCAGATGGTGTTCAG
CACAGGCGTCTCGGAAACCCCAAACATGAGCATCAACAACATAAACCGCTAAATCACTAGTAGACATACA
GACTTTCCCCATACAGCTTCCATCGAAGCTCGAACAGCTTTTCTTAAAACCACCTCCAAAGGCTAGAACA
CTGCGATGCCTGCAAGGGACCCATGTCTGGGCTAAAGGCAGTTTGTAGGTTTCGCACACCACTGTCAGTA
TCTCCAAAATCTCAGCTAACGCATTTTGGCGACCCTCGTTGCAGATCTGAGTAGTCTCGTGGTTCAATAT
TTCCGAAGTTTTCAGATTCACGGCCTCAAGCGCTTTACAAACTTTTTCAACCTCAGGAGCATAGTTAATC
TTCGGAGAAGTCATAATAAGCTCGACAACTCCTACACAGAGTTGCCTGGATGGTTCAAAAACAGGCAAAG
CCAAAGTTCCCTGAACATTATAGTGCAAGGCGTGACCAAGCCTTGAAAACTCTTTGCTGGAGTAATACTG
CACATTAGGAGTCCACTCAGGTAACTTTTTCCTGAAAACGCGACCAGGAAGCCCGAGCTCTCCGTCCCGT
TCACCATCAAGGGAAAACATATACGTCAATGAAACCATCCTGTATTGATTAAGGCCATTACTATTGGGAC
CAAGAACAAATGGCTGTCCTGAAGTTGTAAGAACATATCGACCACGGTTTTTGACAGGCGCCCAAACCTG
AGCAAGAACATGTTGTTGTCCAGTAGATTCCTTGAAGTATCTAAGCGCTTGAGTCATCTTGGCTTTGATG
GCACAGTAACTATCTGGATTCTCCAAAGGCATTATACCCCATGACGGAGAAGGAACCTGATTATTCTCCT
TGGTCGTGGTTTCAGATTCAGAACTAGCGAGTAAGACGGAATAATCGGTGAAGCGAGTGGGAGCTACTGC
GGCGGAGTAAAGCTCGCCGCCGACATCTCCAGAAGTTTCGGAGAAGGACCAGAGAGGAGAGAAAGGTTGT
TCGGAGGAAGAGAAAATGACAGGAGACTTGAAATTTGAAGCAAAAGTGATCTGATCTAACGGCCAAGAAC
CGCTGAGATCCAAGTCGTCAAGTTCCATTTGAGA
Features (pLannotate 1.2.2; 7 found; start..end, strand, type, name):
      9..66      +  terminator     his operon terminator: This putative transcriptin terminator from the E. coli his operon has a 2-bp deletion introduced during synthesis. Its efficiency has not been determined.
    261..849     -  rep_origin     ori: high-copy-number ColE1/pMB1/pBR322/pUC origin of replication
   1032..1126    -  terminator     lambda t0 terminator: transcription terminator from phage lambda
   1150..1806    -  CDS            cat: CAT_ECOLX - Experimental evidence at protein level: Swiss-Prot protein existence level 1. This enzyme is an effector of chloramphenicol resistance in bacteria. From Escherichia coli. This protein is used as a marker in many commonly used cloning vectors, such as pACYC184.
   1807..1904    -  promoter       cat promoter: promoter of the E. coli cat gene encoding chloramphenicol acetyltransferase
   1990..2033    -  terminator     bacterial terminator: putative bacterial transcription terminator
   2056..4578    -  CDS            NLP6: NLP6_ARATH - Experimental evidence at transcript level: Swiss-Prot protein existence level 2. Probable transcription factor. From Arabidopsis thaliana (Mouse-ear cress).
