[The description below was written by a language model from this plasmid's Addgene catalogue record and pLannotate feature annotations shown in this document.]
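Description:
pEPSW0CM0027 is a Phytobricks Level 0 part plasmid: a small bacterial cloning vector (about 4.6 kb) that stores a single standardised DNA part for later assembly into plant expression constructs. It is built on the pUAP4 universal acceptor backbone and is maintained in E. coli through a high-copy ColE1/pUC-type origin of replication. Selection is by chloramphenicol, with the cat (chloramphenicol acetyltransferase) gene driven by its native cat promoter and followed by the phage lambda t0 terminator. Additional bacterial terminators, including a his operon terminator and another putative terminator, flank the cloning region and presumably insulate the stored part from read-through transcription from the backbone.

The payload is the coding sequence of AtNLP6 from Arabidopsis thaliana, annotated as a roughly 2.5 kb CDS matching NLP6, a probable transcription factor. It was inserted using SapI sites that were destroyed during cloning, consistent with Type IIS-based domestication of a part into an acceptor vector. No plant promoter, terminator, tag or reporter is annotated, so the plasmid is not an expression construct in itself. As a Level 0 part, the coding sequence is intended to be combined with other standard parts (promoters, tags, terminators) in Golden Gate-style assemblies to build complete transcription units. The record does not state the specific overhangs or part position. The associated publication concerns tuning plant promoters with a split luciferase method for assessing transcription factor–DNA interactions, which suggests this part supplied the NLP6 transcription factor for such assays, although the record does not spell out its exact role.
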