Addgene plasmid #197520: pEPSW0CM0027
Purpose: Phytobricks Level 0 part
Depositing lab: Nicola Patron. Depositing organization: Earlham Institute. Publication: Tuning Plant Promoters Using a Simple Split Luciferase Method to Assess Transcription Factor-DNA Interactions. Cai YM, Witham S, Patron NJ. ACS Synth Biol. 2023 Nov 17;12(11):3482-3486. doi: 10.1021/acssynbio.3c00094. Epub 2023 Oct 19. PubMed 37856867.
Backbone
  Vector backbone: pUAP4
  Vector type: Synthetic Biology
Growth in bacteria
  Bacterial resistance: Chloramphenicol, 25 μg/mL
  Growth temperature: 37°C
  Growth strain: DH5alpha
  Copy number: High Copy
Gene/Insert
  Gene/Insert name: AtNLP6
  Species: A. thaliana (mustard weed)
  Cloning method: Restriction Enzyme; 5′ cloning site SapI (destroyed during cloning); 3′ cloning site SapI (destroyed during cloning)
Terms and licenses: Academic/Nonprofit Terms; Industry Terms: Not Available to Industry
Depositor comments: Please visit https://doi.org/10.1101/2023.02.13.528283 for bioRxiv preprint.
How to cite: pEPSW0CM0027 was a gift from Nicola Patron (Addgene plasmid # 197520 ; http://n2t.net/addgene:197520 ; RRID:Addgene_197520)
